Addgene plasmid #105119: pFRETtv-2in1-CN
Purpose: (Empty Backbone) FRET/FLIM analysis in plants (stable or transient transformation)
Depositing lab: Christopher Grefen. Depositing organization: Eberhard Karls Universitaet Tuebingen. Publication: Binary 2in1 Vectors Improve in Planta (Co)localization and Dynamic Protein Interaction Studies. Hecker A, Wallmeroth N, Peter S, Blatt MR, Harter K, Grefen C. Plant Physiol. 2015 Jul;168(3):776-87. doi: 10.1104/pp.15.00533. Epub 2015 May 13. PubMed 25971551.
Backbone
  Vector backbone: pFRETtv-2in1-CN
  Vector type: Plant Expression
  Selectable markers: Basta ; lacZ
  Tag / fusion protein: mVenus (N terminal on backbone); mTRQ2 (C terminal on backbone)
Growth in bacteria
  Bacterial resistance: Chloramphenicol and Spectinomycin, 25 & 50 μg/mL
  Growth temperature: 37°C
  Growth strain: ccdB Survival
  Copy number: High Copy
Gene/Insert
  Gene/Insert name: None
  Tag / fusion protein: mVenus (N terminal on backbone); mTRQ2 (C terminal on backbone)
Terms and licenses: Academic/Nonprofit Terms; Industry Terms: Not Available to Industry
How to cite: pFRETtv-2in1-CN was a gift from Christopher Grefen (Addgene plasmid # 105119 ; http://n2t.net/addgene:105119 ; RRID:Addgene_105119)
