[The description below was written by a language model from this plasmid's Addgene catalogue record and pLannotate feature annotations shown in this document.]
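Description:
pFRETtv-2in1-CN is an empty binary plant expression vector of about 13.3 kb. It is designed to place two genes of interest on a single T-DNA for FRET/FLIM protein interaction studies in stably or transiently transformed plants. The backbone carries a high-copy ColE1-type origin with a bom site for propagation in E. coli. The pVS1 oriV, RepA and StaA functions support replication and stable maintenance in Agrobacterium. Bacterial selection is through an aadA spectinomycin/streptomycin resistance gene on the backbone and the chloramphenicol resistance gene inside one of the Gateway cassettes. Because that cassette also encodes the CcdB toxin, the unrecombined vector must be kept in a ccdB-tolerant strain.

Between the nopaline-type right and left border repeats lie two independent expression units, each driven by a CaMV 35S promoter and closed by a CaMV poly(A) signal. In the first unit, mVenus precedes an attR1–CmR/ccdB–attR4 cassette, so the gene recombined into it is expressed with an N-terminal mVenus tag. In the second, an attR3–lacZ fragment–attR2 cassette sits upstream of mTurquoise2, giving a C-terminal mTurquoise2 fusion. The four distinct attR sites allow two entry clones to be inserted directionally in one LR reaction. Loss of ccdB provides counterselection for the first position, and loss of the lac promoter-driven lacZ fragment allows blue/white screening for the second. Delivering donor (mTurquoise2) and acceptor (mVenus) fusions from the same T-DNA ensures that both are present in every transformed cell. A NOS promoter–bar–NOS terminator cassette next to the left border confers phosphinothricin (Basta) resistance for selecting stable transformants.
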