Features (pLannotate 1.2.2; 35 found; start..end, strand, type, name):
    143..487     +  promoter       CaMV 35S promoter: strong constitutive promoter from cauliflower mosaic virus
    440..486     +  promoter       minimal CaMV 35S promoter: minimal 35S promoter from cauliflower mosaic virus
    575..1291    +  CDS            mVenus: mVenus is a basic (constitutively fluorescent) yellow fluorescent protein published in 2006, derived from Aequorea victoria. It is reported to be a rapidly-maturing monomer with moderate acid sensitivity.
   1310..1434    +  protein_bind   attR1: mutant version of attR; recombination site for the Gateway® LR reaction LR Clonase™
   1459..1489    +  promoter       lac UV5 promoter: E. coli lac promoter with an "up" mutation
   1513..1542    +  promoter       cat promoter (fragment): promoter of the E. coli cat gene encoding chloramphenicol acetyltransferase
   1543..2202    +  CDS            CmR: chloramphenicol acetyltransferase; cat; confers resistance to chloramphenicol
   2381..2539    +  CDS            ccdA (fragment): CCDA_ECO57 - Also known as H, letA. Experimental evidence at protein level: Swiss-Prot protein existence level 1. Antitoxin component of a type II toxin-antitoxin (TA) system which inhibits the post-segregational killing (PSK) of plasmid-free cells, also referred to as a plasmid addiction system. Binds to and blocks the activity of CcdB; will also remove bound CcdB protein from the CcdB-GyrA complex by forming a CcdA-CcdB complex, a process termed rejuvenation. Functions as a transcriptional corepressor for the ccdAB operon, repression also requires CcdB (By similarity). From Escherichia coli
   2544..2846    +  CDS            ccdB: CCDB_ECOLI - Also known as G, letB, letD. Experimental evidence at protein level: Swiss-Prot protein existence level 1. Toxic component of a type II toxin-antitoxin (TA) system, functioning in plasmid maintainence. Responsible for the post- segregational killing (PSK) of plasmid-free cells, also referred to as a plasmid addiction system. Half-life of over 2 hours. Cell killing by CcdB is accompanied by filamentation, defects in chromosome and plasmid segregation, defects in cell division, formation of anucleate cells, decreased DNA synthesis and plasmid loss. Interferes with the activity of DN
   2890..3014    -  protein_bind   attR4: mutant version of attR; recombination site for the Gateway® LR reaction LR Clonase™
   3165..3324    +  polyA_signal   CaMV poly(A) signal (fragment): cauliflower mosaic virus polyadenylation signal
   3440..3784    +  promoter       CaMV 35S promoter: strong constitutive promoter from cauliflower mosaic virus
   3737..3783    +  promoter       minimal CaMV 35S promoter: minimal 35S promoter from cauliflower mosaic virus
   3879..4002    +  protein_bind   attR3: mutant version of attR; recombination site for the Gateway® LR reaction LR Clonase™
   4037..4067    +  promoter       lac promoter: promoter for the E. coli lac operon
   4071..4093    +  protein_bind   lac operator (fragment): The lac repressor binds to the lac operator to inhibit transcription in E. coli. This inhibition can be relieved by adding lactose or isopropyl-β-D-thiogalactopyranoside (IPTG). lac repressor encoded by lacI
   4111..4326    +  CDS            lacZ (fragment): BGAL_ECOLI - Experimental evidence at protein level: Swiss-Prot protein existence level 1. From Escherichia coli (strain K12).
   4376..4500    -  protein_bind   attR2: mutant version of attR; recombination site for the Gateway® LR reaction LR Clonase™
   4520..5239    +  CDS            mTurquoise2: enhanced monomeric variant of CFP (Goedhart et al., 2012) mammalian codon-optimized
   5308..5467    +  polyA_signal   CaMV poly(A) signal (fragment): cauliflower mosaic virus polyadenylation signal
   5565..5743    +  promoter       NOS promoter: nopaline synthase promoter
   5785..6333    +  CDS            bar: PAT_STRHY - Experimental evidence at protein level: Swiss-Prot protein existence level 1. Inactivates phosphinothricin (PPT) by transfer of an acetyl group from acetyl CoA. Can also acetylate demethylphosphinothricin but not PTT or glutamate. This enzyme is an effector of phosphinothricin tripeptide (PTT or bialaphos) resistance. From Streptomyces hygroscopicus. Introduced by genetic manipulation and expressed in glufosinate-tolerant maize by Dekalb Genetics.
   6356..6608    +  terminator     NOS terminator: nopaline synthase terminator and poly(A) signal
   6713..6737    -  misc_feature   LB T-DNA repeat: left border repeat from nopaline C58 T-DNA
   6996..7019    +  promoter       Pc promoter (fragment): intI1 (promoter lies within the coding sequence); class 1 integron promoter
   7195..7251    +  CDS            GmR (fragment): gentamycin acetyltransferase; aacC1; confers resistance to gentamycin
   7262..8049    +  CDS            SmR (fragment): aminoglycoside adenylyltransferase (Murphy, 1985); aadA; confers resistance to spectinomycin and streptomycin
   8295..8883    +  rep_origin     ori: high-copy-number ColE1/pMB1/pBR322/pUC origin of replication
   9069..9209    -  misc_feature   bom: basis of mobility region from pBR322
   9311..9350    -  CDS            rop (fragment): Rop protein, which maintains plasmids at low copy number; rop
   9553..9747    -  rep_origin     pVS1 oriV: origin of replication for the Pseudomonas plasmid pVS1 (Heeb et al., 2000)
   9813..10886   -  CDS            pVS1 RepA: replication protein from the Pseudomonas plasmid pVS1 (Heeb et al., 2000)
  11315..11944   -  CDS            pVS1 StaA: stability protein from the Pseudomonas plasmid pVS1 (Heeb et al., 2000)
  12504..12905   -  CDS            Y4CG_SINFN (fragment): Protein inferred from homology: Swiss-Prot protein existence level 3. From Sinorhizobium fredii (strain NBRC 101917 / NGR234).
  13275..13299   -  misc_feature   RB T-DNA repeat: right border repeat from nopaline C58 T-DNA
>Addgene plasmid #105119 | pFRETtv-2in1-CN | depositor full sequence | sequence record 199624 | pFRETtv-2in1-CN sequence 13313 bps
AAACTGAAGGCGGGAAACGACAATCTGATCCAAGCTCAAGCTAAGCTAGGACTAGCCCTCTGCAGGTCAA
CATGGTGGAGCACGACACTCTCGTCTACTCCAAGAATATCAAAGATACAGTCTCAGAAGACCAGAGGGCT
ATTGAGACTTTTCAACAAAGGGTAATATCGGGAAACCTCCTCGGATTCCATTGCCCAGCTATCTGTCACT
TCATCGAAAGGACAGTAGAAAAGGAAGATGGCTTCTACAAATGCCATCATTGCGATAAAGGAAAGGCTAT
CGTTCAAGATGCCTCTACCGACAGTGGTCCCAAAGATGGACCCCCACCCACGAGGAACATCGTGGAAAAA
GAAGACGTTCCAACCACGTCTTCAAAGCAAGTGGATTGATGTGATATCTCCACTGACGTAAGGGATGACG
CACAATCCCACTATCCTTCGCAAGACCCTTCCTCTATATAAGGAAGTTCATTTCATTTGGAGAGGACCTC
GAGCGCGCGTATTTTTAAACAATTACCAACAACAACAACAAACAACAACAACATTACATTTTACATTCTA
CAACTACATCTAGTATGGTGAGCAAGGGCGAGGAGCTGTTCACCGGGGTGGTGCCCATCCTGGTCGAGCT
GGACGGCGACGTAAACGGCCACAAGTTCAGCGTGTCCGGCGAGGGCGAGGGCGATGCCACCTACGGCAAG
CTGACCCTGAAGCTGATCTGCACCACCGGCAAGCTGCCCGTGCCCTGGCCCACCCTCGTGACCACCCTGG
GCTACGGCCTGCAGTGCTTCGCCCGCTACCCCGACCACATGAAGCAGCACGACTTCTTCAAGTCCGCCAT
GCCCGAAGGCTACGTCCAGGAGCGCACCATCTTCTTCAAGGACGACGGCAACTACAAGACCCGCGCCGAG
GTGAAGTTCGAGGGCGACACCCTGGTGAACCGCATCGAGCTGAAGGGCATCGACTTCAAGGAGGACGGCA
ACATCCTGGGGCACAAGCTGGAGTACAACTACAACAGCCACAACGTCTATATCACCGCCGACAAGCAGAA
GAACGGCATCAAGGCCAACTTCAAGATCCGCCACAACATCGAGGACGGCGGCGTGCAGCTCGCCGACCAC
TACCAGCAGAACACCCCCATCGGCGACGGCCCCGTGCTGCTGCCCGACAACCACTACCTGAGCTACCAGT
CCAAGCTGAGCAAGGATCCCAACGAGAAGCGCGATCACATGGTCCTGCTGGAGTTCGTGACCGCCGCCGG
GATCACTCTCGGCATGGACGAGCTGTACAAGAGTAACACTAGTCCTAGAACAAGTTTGTACAAAAAAGCT
GAACGAGAAACGTAAAATGATATAAATATCAATATATTAAATTAGATTTTGCATAAAAAACAGACTACAT
AATACTGTAAAACACAACATATCCAGTCACTATGGCGGCCGCATTAGGCACCCCAGGCTTTACACTTTAT
GCTTCCGGCTCGTATAATGTGTGGATTTTGAGTTAGGATCCGTCGAGATTTTCAGGAGCTAAGGAAGCTA
AAATGGAGAAAAAAATCACTGGATATACCACCGTTGATATATCCCAATGGCATCGTAAAGAACATTTTGA
GGCATTTCAGTCAGTTGCTCAATGTACCTATAACCAGACCGTTCAGCTGGATATTACGGCCTTTTTAAAG
ACCGTAAAGAAAAATAAGCACAAGTTTTATCCGGCCTTTATTCACATTCTTGCCCGCCTGATGAATGCTC
ATCCGGAATTCCGTATGGCAATGAAAGACGGTGAGCTGGTGATATGGGATAGTGTTCACCCTTGTTACAC
CGTTTTCCATGAGCAAACTGAAACGTTTTCATCGCTCTGGAGTGAATACCACGACGATTTCCGGCAGTTT
CTACACATATATTCGCAAGATGTGGCGTGTTACGGTGAAAACCTGGCCTATTTCCCTAAAGGGTTTATTG
AGAATATGTTTTTCGTCTCAGCCAATCCCTGGGTGAGTTTCACCAGTTTTGATTTAAACGTGGCCAATAT
GGACAACTTCTTCGCCCCCGTTTTCACCATGGGCAAATATTATACGCAAGGCGACAAGGTGCTGATGCCG
CTGGCGATTCAGGTTCATCATGCCGTTTGTGATGGCTTCCATGTCGGCAGAATGCTTAATGAATTACAAC
AGTACTGCGATGAGTGGCAGGGCGGGGCGTAAAGATCTGGATCCGGCTTACTAAAAGCCAGATAACAGTA
TGCGTATTTGCGCGCTGATTTTTGCGGTATAAGAATATATACTGATATGTATACCCGAAGTATGTCAAAA
AGAGGTATGCTATGAAGCAGCGTATTACAGTGACAGTTGACAGCGACAGCTATCAGTTGCTCAAGGCATA
TATGATGTCAATATCTCCGGTCTGGTAAGCACAACCATGCAGAATGAAGCCCGTCGTCTGCGTGCCGAAC
GCTGGAAAGCGGAAAATCAGGAAGGGATGGCTGAGGTCGCCCGGTTTATTGAAATGAACGGCTCTTTTGC
TGACGAGAACAGGGGCTGGTGAAATGCAGTTTAAGGTTTACACCTATAAAAGAGAGAGCCGTTATCGTCT
GTTTGTGGATGTACAGAGTGATATTATTGACACGCCCGGGCGACGGATGGTGATCCCCCTGGCCAGTGCA
CGTCTGCTGTCAGATAAAGTCTCCCGTGAACTTTACCCGGTGGTGCATATCGGGGATGAAAGCTGGCGCA
TGATGACCACCGATATGGCCAGTGTGCCGGTCTCCGTTATCGGGGAAGAAGTGGCTGATCTCAGCCACCG
CGAAAATGACATCAAAAACGCCATTAACCTGATGTTCTGGGGAATATAAATGTCAGGCTCCCTTATACAC
AGCCAGTCTGCAGGTCGACCATAGTGACTGGATATGTTGTGTTTTACAGTATTATGTAGTCTGTTTTTTA
TGCAAAATCTAATTTAATATATTGATATTTATATCATTTTACGTTTCTCGTTCAACTTTTCTATACAAAG
TTGGTCAATTGTTAGGCGGTGGATCTCTCGAGCAGAAGTTGATCTCAGAGGAGGACCTCGAGCAGAAGTT
GATCTCAGAGGAGGACTTATAAGCGGCCATGCTAGAGTCCGCAAAAATCACCAGTCTCTCTCTACAAATC
TATCTCTCTCTATTTTTCTCCAGAATAATGTGTGAGTAGTTCCCAGATAAGGGAATTAGGGTTCTTATAG
GGTTTCGCTCATGTGTTGAGCATATAAGAAACCCTTAGTATGTATTTGTATTTGTAAAATACTTCTATCA
ATAAAATTTCTAATTCCTAAAACCAAAATCCAGTGAAGGGCTCGCACGTGCGGAGCTCCGTACCCTCTGC
AGGTCAACATGGTGGAGCACGACACTCTCGTCTACTCCAAGAATATCAAAGATACAGTCTCAGAAGACCA
GAGGGCTATTGAGACTTTTCAACAAAGGGTAATATCGGGAAACCTCCTCGGATTCCATTGCCCAGCTATC
TGTCACTTCATCGAAAGGACAGTAGAAAAGGAAGATGGCTTCTACAAATGCCATCATTGCGATAAAGGAA
AGGCTATCGTTCAAGATGCCTCTACCGACAGTGGTCCCAAAGATGGACCCCCACCCACGAGGAACATCGT
GGAAAAAGAAGACGTTCCAACCACGTCTTCAAAGCAAGTGGATTGATGTGATATCTCCACTGACGTAAGG
GATGACGCACAATCCCACTATCCTTCGCAAGACCCTTCCTCTATATAAGGAAGTTCATTTCATTTGGAGA
GGACCTCGAGCGCGCGTATTTTTAAACAATTACCAACAACAACAACAAACAACAACAACATTACATTTTA
CATTCTACAACTACATCTAGTCAATTGGCAACTTTGTATAATAAAGTTGAACGAGAAACGTAAAATGATA
TAAATATCAATATATTAAATTAGATTTTGCATAAAAAACAGACTACATAATACTGTAAAACACAACATAT
CCAGTCACTATGGCGGCCGCGGGCTCACTCATTAGGCACCCCAGGCTTTACACTTTATGCTTCCGGCTCG
TATGTTGTGTGGAATTGTGAGCGGATAACAATTTCACACAGGAAACAGCTATGACCATGATTACCCCGTC
CCTGCACGCCTGTCGTTCAACCCTGGAAGATCCGCGTGTCCCGAGTTCTAACAGTCTGGCCGTCGTTCTG
CAGCGTCGCGATTGGGAAAACCCGGGCGTGACCCAACTGAATCGTCTGGCGGCCCATCCGCCGTTTGCGT
CGTGGCGTAACTCAGAAGAAGCCCGTACCGACCGTCCGTCTCAACAACTGCGCTCCTAACACTATAAAAA
GCTGATGCAGACGGGGCTTTTTTCTGCAGGTCGACCATAGTGACTGGATATGTTGTGTTTTACAGTATTA
TGTAGTCTGTTTTTTATGCAAAATCTAATTTAATATATTGATATTTATATCATTTTACGTTTCTCGTTCA
GCTTTCTTGTACAAAGTGGTGTCTAGGTTAGGCACTAGTATGGTGAGCAAGGGCGAGGAGCTGTTCACCG
GGGTGGTGCCCATCCTGGTCGAGCTGGACGGCGACGTAAACGGCCACAAGTTCAGCGTGTCCGGCGAGGG
CGAGGGCGATGCCACCTACGGCAAGCTGACCCTGAAGTTCATCTGCACCACCGGCAAGCTGCCCGTGCCC
TGGCCCACCCTCGTGACCACCCTGTCCTGGGGCGTGCAGTGCTTCGCCCGCTACCCCGACCACATGAAGC
AGCACGACTTCTTCAAGTCCGCCATGCCCGAAGGCTACGTCCAGGAGCGCACCATCTTCTTCAAGGACGA
CGGCAACTACAAGACCCGCGCCGAGGTGAAGTTCGAGGGCGACACCCTGGTGAACCGCATCGAGCTGAAG
GGCATCGACTTCAAGGAGGACGGCAACATCCTGGGGCACAAGCTGGAGTACAACTACTTTAGCGACAACG
TCTATATCACCGCCGACAAGCAGAAGAACGGCATCAAGGCCAACTTCAAGATCCGCCACAACATCGAGGA
CGGCGGCGTGCAGCTCGCCGACCACTACCAGCAGAACACCCCCATCGGCGACGGCCCCGTGCTGCTGCCC
GACAACCACTACCTGAGCACCCAGTCCAAGCTGAGCAAAGACCCCAACGAGAAGCGCGATCACATGGTCC
TGCTGGAGTTCGTGACCGCCGCCGGGATCACTCTCGGCATGGACGAGCTGTACAAGTAATTATAAGCGGC
CATGCTAGAGTCCGCAAAAATCACCAGTCTCTCTCTACAAATCTATCTCTCTCTATTTTTCTCCAGAATA
ATGTGTGAGTAGTTCCCAGATAAGGGAATTAGGGTTCTTATAGGGTTTCGCTCATGTGTTGAGCATATAA
GAAACCCTTAGTATGTATTTGTATTTGTAAAATACTTCTATCAATAAAATTTCTAATTCCTAAAACCAAA
ATCCAGTGACCTAGGAGGGTAGATCATGAGCGGAGAATTAAGGGAGTCACGTTATGACCCCCGCCGATGA
CGCGGGACAAGCCGTTTTACGTTTGGAACTGACAGAACCGCAACGTTGAAGGAGCCACTGAGCGCGGGTT
TCTGGAGTTTAATGAGCTAAGCACATACGTCAGAAACCATTATTGCGCGTTCAAAAGTCGCCTAAGGTCA
CTATCATCTAGCAAATATTTCTTGTCAAAAATGCTCCACTGACGTTCCATAAATTCCCCTCGGTATCCAA
TTAGAGTCTCATATTCACTCTCAACTCGATCGAGGGGATCTACCATGAGTCCAGAAAGGAGACCAGCAGA
TATTAGGAGAGCAACCGAAGCAGATATGCCAGCAGTTTGCACCATTGTGAACCATTACATCGAGACTTCT
ACAGTTAATTTTAGGACTGAACCTCAAGAGCCACAGGAATGGACAGATGATCTCGTGAGATTAAGGGAAA
GATACCCTTGGCTTGTTGCTGAGGTGGATGGAGAAGTTGCAGGTATTGCTTACGCAGGACCTTGGAAGGC
TAGAAACGCTTATGATTGGACTGCTGAGTCTACCGTTTACGTGTCACCTAGACATCAAAGAACCGGACTT
GGTTCAACCTTGTATACTCACCTTTTGAAGTCTCTTGAAGCTCAGGGATTCAAATCTGTTGTGGCTGTTA
TCGGTTTGCCTAATGATCCAAGTGTGAGAATGCATGAAGCTCTCGGATACGCACCAAGGGGTATGTTAAG
AGCTGCTGGATTTAAACATGGTAACTGGCACGATGTTGGTTTCTGGCAGTTAGATTTCAGTTTACCAGTT
CCACCAAGACCAGTGCTTCCAGTGACCGAGATTTGACCCGGGCTAGAGTCAAGCAGATCGTTCAAACATT
TGGCAATAAAGTTTCTTAATATTGAATCCTGTTGCCGGTCTTGCGATGATTATCATATAATTTCTGTTGA
ATTACGTTAAGCATGTAATAATTAACATGTAATGCATGACGTTATTTATGAGATGGGTTTTTATGATTAG
AGTCCCGCAATTATACATTTAATACGCGATAGAAAACAAAATATAGCGCGCAAACTAGGATAAATTATCG
CGCGCGGTGTCATCTATGTTACTAGATCGACCGGCATGAAGCTGAGTTAACGATGTAAGTCCTCAATTCG
GCGTTAATTCAGTACATTAAAAACGTCCGCAATGTGTTATTAAGTTGTCTAAGCGTCAATTTGTTTACAC
CACAATATATCCTGCCACCAGCCAGCCAACAGCTCCCCGACCGGCAGCTCGGCACAAAATCACCACTCGA
TACAGGCAGCCCATCAGTCCGGGACGGCGTCAGCGGGAGAGCCGTTGTAAGGCGGCAGACTTTGCTCATG
TTACCGATGCTATTCGGAAGAACGGCAACTAAGCTGCCGGGTTTGAAACACGGATGATCTCGCGGAGGGT
AGCATGTTGATTGTAACGATGACAGAGCGTTGCTGCCTGTGATCAATTCGGGCACGAACCCAGTGGACAT
AAGCCTGTTCGGTTCGTAAGCTGTAATGCAAGTAGCGTATGCGCTCACGCAACTGGTCCAGAACCTTGAC
CGAACGCAGCGGTGGTAACGGCGCAGTGGCGGTTTTCATGGCTTGTTATGACTGTTTTTTTGGGGTACAG
TCTATGCCTCGGGCATCCAAGCAGCAAGCGCGTTACGCCGTGGGTCGATGTTTGATGTTATGGAGCAGCA
ACGATGTTACGCAGCAGGGCAGTCGCCCTAAAACAAAGTTAAACATCATGGGGGAAGCGGTGATCGCCGA
AGTATCGACTCAACTATCAGAGGTAGTTGGCGTCATCGAGCGCCATCTCGAACCGACGTTGCTGGCCGTA
CATTTGTACGGCTCCGCAGTGGATGGCGGCCTGAAGCCACACAGTGATATTGATTTGCTGGTTACGGTGA
CCGTAAGGCTTGATGAAACAACGCGGCGAGCTTTGATCAACGACCTTTTGGAAACTTCGGCTTCCCCTGG
AGAGAGCGAGATTCTCCGCGCTGTAGAAGTCACCATTGTTGTGCACGACGACATCATTCCGTGGCGTTAT
CCAGCTAAGCGCGAACTGCAATTTGGAGAATGGCAGCGCAATGACATTCTTGCAGGTATCTTCGAGCCAG
CCACGATCGACATTGATCTGGCTATCTTGCTGACAAAAGCAAGAGAACATAGCGTTGCCTTGGTAGGTCC
AGCGGCGGAGGAACTCTTTGATCCGGTTCCTGAACAGGATCTATTTGAGGCGCTAAATGAAACCTTAACG
CTATGGAACTCGCCGCCCGACTGGGCTGGCGATGAGCGAAATGTAGTGCTTACGTTGTCCCGCATTTGGT
ACAGCGCAGTAACCGGCAAAATCGCGCCGAAGGATGTCGCTGCCGACTGGGCAATGGAGCGCCTGCCGGC
CCAGTATCAGCCCGTCATACTTGAAGCTAGACAGGCTTATCTTGGACAAGAAGAAGATCGCTTGGCCTCG
CGCGCAGATCAGTTGGAAGAATTTGTCCACTACGTGAAAGGCGAGATCACCAAGGTAGTCGGCAAATAAT
GTCTAGCTAGAAATTCGTTCAAGCCGACGCCGCTTCGCGGCGCGGCTTAACTCAAGCGTTAGATGCACTA
AGCACATAATTGCTCACAGCCAAACTATCAGGTCAAGTCTGCTTTTATTATTTTTAAGCGTGCATAATAA
GCCCTACACAAATTGGGAGATATATCATGCATGACCAAAATCCCTTAACGTGAGTTTTCGTTCCACTGAG
CGTCAGACCCCGTAGAAAAGATCAAAGGATCTTCTTGAGATCCTTTTTTTCTGCGCGTAATCTGCTGCTT
GCAAACAAAAAAACCACCGCTACCAGCGGTGGTTTGTTTGCCGGATCAAGAGCTACCAACTCTTTTTCCG
AAGGTAACTGGCTTCAGCAGAGCGCAGATACCAAATACTGTCCTTCTAGTGTAGCCGTAGTTAGGCCACC
ACTTCAAGAACTCTGTAGCACCGCCTACATACCTCGCTCTGCTAATCCTGTTACCAGTGGCTGCTGCCAG
TGGCGATAAGTCGTGTCTTACCGGGTTGGACTCAAGACGATAGTTACCGGATAAGGCGCAGCGGTCGGGC
TGAACGGGGGGTTCGTGCACACAGCCCAGCTTGGAGCGAACGACCTACACCGAACTGAGATACCTACAGC
GTGAGCTATGAGAAAGCGCCACGCTTCCCGAAGGGAGAAAGGCGGACAGGTATCCGGTAAGCGGCAGGGT
CGGAACAGGAGAGCGCACGAGGGAGCTTCCAGGGGGAAACGCCTGGTATCTTTATAGTCCTGTCGGGTTT
CGCCACCTCTGACTTGAGCGTCGATTTTTGTGATGCTCGTCAGGGGGGCGGAGCCTATGGAAAAACGCCA
GCAACGCGGCCTTTTTACGGTTCCTGGCCTTTTGCTGGCCTTTTGCTCACATGTTCTTTCCTGCGTTATC
CCCTGATTCTGTGGATAACCGTATTACCGCCTTTGAGTGAGCTGATACCGCTCGCCGCAGCCGAACGACC
GAGCGCAGCGAGTCAGTGAGCGAGGAAGCGGAAGAGCGCCTGATGCGGTATTTTCTCCTTACGCATCTGT
GCGGTATTTCACACCGCATATGGTGCACTCTCAGTACAATCTGCTCTGATGCCGCATAGTTAAGCCAGTA
TACACTCCGCTATCGCTACGTGACTGGGTCATGGCTGCGCCCCGACACCCGCCAACACCCGCTGACGCGC
CCTGACGGGCTTGTCTGCTCCCGGCATCCGCTTACAGACAAGCTGTGACCGTCTCCGGGAGCTGCATGTG
TCAGAGGTTTTCACCGTCATCACCGAAACGCGCGAGGCAGGGTGCCTTGATGTGGGCGCCGGCGGTCGAG
TGGCGACGGCGCGGCTTGTCCGCGCCCTGGTAGATTGCCTGGCCGTAGGCCAGCCATTTTTGAGCGGCCA
GCGGCCGCGATAGGCCGACGCGAAGCGGCGGGGCGTAGGGAGCGCAGCGACCGAAGGGTAGGCGCTTTTT
GCAGCTCTTCGGCTGTGCGCTGGCCAGACAGTTATGCACAGGCCAGGCGGGTTTTAAGAGTTTTAATAAG
TTTTAAAGAGTTTTAGGCGGAAAAATCGCCTTTTTTCTCTTTTATATCAGTCACTTACATGTGTGACCGG
TTCCCAATGTACGGCTTTGGGTTCCCAATGTACGGGTTCCGGTTCCCAATGTACGGCTTTGGGTTCCCAA
TGTACGTGCTATCCACAGGAAAGAGACCTTTTCGACCTTTTTCCCCTGCTAGGGCAATTTGCCCTAGCAT
CTGCTCCGTACATTAGGAACCGGCGGATGCTTCGCCCTCGATCAGGTTGCGGTAGCGCATGACTAGGATC
GGGCCAGCCTGCCCCGCCTCCTCCTTCAAATCGTACTCCGGCAGGTCATTTGACCCGATCAGCTTGCGCA
CGGTGAAACAGAACTTCTTGAACTCTCCGGCGCTGCCACTGCGTTCGTAGATCGTCTTGAACAACCATCT
GGCTTCTGCCTTGCCTGCGGCGCGGCGTGCCAGGCGGTAGAGAAAACGGCCGATGCCGGGATCGATCAAA
AAGTAATCGGGGTGAACCGTCAGCACGTCCGGGTTCTTGCCTTCTGTGATCTCGCGGTACATCCAATCAG
CTAGCTCGATCTCGATGTACTCCGGCCGCCCGGTTTCGCTCTTTACGATCTTGTAGCGGCTAATCAAGGC
TTCACCCTCGGATACCGTCACCAGGCGGCCGTTCTTGGCCTTCTTCGTACGCTGCATGGCAACGTGCGTG
GTGTTTAACCGAATGCAGGTTTCTACCAGGTCGTCTTTCTGCTTTCCGCCATCGGCTCGCCGGCAGAACT
TGAGTACGTCCGCAACGTGTGGACGGAACACGCGGCCGGGCTTGTCTCCCTTCCCTTCCCGGTATCGGTT
CATGGATTCGGTTAGATGGGAAACCGCCATCAGTACCAGGTCGTAATCCCACACACTGGCCATGCCGGCC
GGCCCTGCGGAAACCTCTACGTGCCCGTCTGGAAGCTCGTAGCGGATCACCTCGCCAGCTCGTCGGTCAC
GCTTCGACAGACGGAAAACGGCCACGTCCATGATGCTGCGACTATCGCGGGTGCCCACGTCATAGAGCAT
CGGAACGAAAAAATCTGGTTGCTCGTCGCCCTTGGGCGGCTTCCTAATCGACGGCGCACCGGCTGCCGGC
GGTTGCCGGGATTCTTTGCGGATTCGATCAGCGGCCGCTTGCCACGATTCACCGGGGCGTGCTTCTGCCT
CGATGCGTTGCCGCTGGGCGGCCTGCGCGGCCTTCAACTTCTCCACCAGGTCATCACCCAGCGCCGCGCC
GATTTGTACCGGGCCGGATGGTTTGCGACCGCTCACGCCGATTCCTCGGGCTTGGGGGTTCCAGTGCCAT
TGCAGGGCCGGCAGACAACCCAGCCGCTTACGCCTGGCCAACCGCCCGTTCCTCCACACATGGGGCATTC
CACGGCGTCGGTGCCTGGTTGTTCTTGATTTTCCATGCCGCCTCCTTTAGCCGCTAAAATTCATCTACTC
ATTTATTCATTTGCTCATTTACTCTGGTAGCTGCGCGATGTATTCAGATAGCAGCTCGGTAATGGTCTTG
CCTTGGCGTACCGCGTACATCTTCAGCTTGGTGTGATCCTCCGCCGGCAACTGAAAGTTGACCCGCTTCA
TGGCTGGCGTGTCTGCCAGGCTGGCCAACGTTGCAGCCTTGCTGCTGCGTGCGCTCGGACGGCCGGCACT
TAGCGTGTTTGTGCTTTTGCTCATTTTCTCTTTACCTCATTAACTCAAATGAGTTTTGATTTAATTTCAG
CGGCCAGCGCCTGGACCTCGCGGGCAGCGTCGCCCTCGGGTTCTGATTCAAGAACGGTTGTGCCGGCGGC
GGCAGTGCCTGGGTAGCTCACGCGCTGCGTGATACGGGACTCAAGAATGGGCAGCTCGTACCCGGCCAGC
GCCTCGGCAACCTCACCGCCGATGCGCGTGCCTTTGATCGCCCGCGACACGACAAAGGCCGCTTGTAGCC
TTCCATCCGTGACCTCAATGCGCTGCTTAACCAGCTCCACCAGGTCGGCGGTGGCCCATATGTCGTAAGG
GCTTGGCTGCACCGGAATCAGCACGAAGTCGGCTGCCTTGATCGCGGACACAGCCAAGTCCGCCGCCTGG
GGCGCTCCGTCGATCACTACGAAGTCGCGCCGGCCGATGGCCTTCACGTCGCGGTCAATCGTCGGGCGGT
CGATGCCGACAACGGTTAGCGGTTGATCTTCCCGCACGGCCGCCCAATCGCGGGCACTGCCCTGGGGATC
GGAATCGACTAACAGAACATCGGCCCCGGCGAGTTGCAGGGCGCGGGCTAGATGGGTTGCGATGGTCGTC
TTGCCTGACCCGCCTTTCTGGTTAAGTACAGCGATAACCTTCATGCGTTCCCCTTGCGTATTTGTTTATT
TACTCATCGCATCATATACGCAGCGACCGCATGACGCAAGCTGTTTTACTCAAATACACATCACCTTTTT
AGACGGCGGCGCTCGGTTTCTTCAGCGGCCAAGCTGGCCGGCCAGGCCGCCAGCTTGGCATCAGACAAAC
CGGCCAGGATTTCATGCAGCCGCACGGTTGAGACGTGCGCGGGCGGCTCGAACACGTACCCGGCCGCGAT
CATCTCCGCCTCGATCTCTTCGGTAATGAAAAACGGTTCGTCCTGGCCGTCCTGGTGCGGTTTCATGCTT
GTTCCTCTTGGCGTTCATTCTCGGCGGCCGCCAGGGCGTCGGCCTCGGTCAATGCGTCCTCACGGAAGGC
ACCGCGCCGCCTGGCCTCGGTGGGCGTCACTTCCTCGCTGCGCTCAAGTGCGCGGTACAGGGTCGAGCGA
TGCACGCCAAGCAGTGCAGCCGCCTCTTTCACGGTGCGGCCTTCCTGGTCGATCAGCTCGCGGGCGTGCG
CGATCTGTGCCGGGGTGAGGGTAGGGCGGGGGCCAAACTTCACGCCTCGGGCCTTGGCGGCCTCGCGCCC
GCTCCGGGTGCGGTCGATGATTAGGGAACGCTCGAACTCGGCAATGCCGGCGAACACGGTCAACACCATG
CGGCCGGCCGGCGTGGTGGTGTCGGCCCACGGCTCTGCCAGGCTACGCAGGCCCGCGCCGGCCTCCTGGA
TGCGCTCGGCAATGTCCAGTAGGTCGCGGGTGCTGCGGGCCAGGCGGTCTAGCCTGGTCACTGTCACAAC
GTCGCCAGGGCGTAGGTGGTCAAGCATCCTGGCCAGCTCCGGGCGGTCGCGCCTGGTGCCGGTGATCTTC
TCGGAAAACAGCTTGGTGCAGCCGGCCGCGTGCAGTTCGGCCCGTTGGTTGGTCAAGTCCTGGTCGTCGG
TGCTGACGCGGGCATAGCCCAGCAGGCCAGCGGCGGCGCTCTTGTTCATGGCGTAATGTCTCCGGTTCTA
GTCGCAAGTATTCTACTTTATGCGACTAAAACACGCGACAAGAAAACGCCAGGAAAAGGGCAGGGCGGCA
GCCTGTCGCGTAACTTAGGACTTGTGCGACATGTCGTTTTCAGAAGACGGCTGCACTGAACGTCAGAAGC
CGACTGCACTATAGCAGCGGAGGGGTTGGATCAAAGTACTTTAAAGTACTTTAAAGTACTTTAAAGTACT
TTGATCCCGAGGGGAACCCTGTGGTTGGCATGCACATACAAATGGACGAACGGATAAACCTTTTCACGCC
CTTTTAAATATCCGATTATTCTAATAAACGCTCTTTTCTCTTAGGTTTACCCGCCAATATATCCTGTCAA
ACACTGATAGTTT
