Features (pLannotate 1.2.2; 35 found; start..end, strand, type, name):
    143..487     +  promoter       CaMV 35S promoter: strong constitutive promoter from cauliflower mosaic virus
    440..486     +  promoter       minimal CaMV 35S promoter: minimal 35S promoter from cauliflower mosaic virus
    575..1291    +  CDS            mVenus: mVenus is a basic (constitutively fluorescent) yellow fluorescent protein published in 2006, derived from Aequorea victoria. It is reported to be a rapidly-maturing monomer with moderate acid sensitivity.
   1310..1434    +  protein_bind   attR1: mutant version of attR; recombination site for the Gateway® LR reaction LR Clonase™
   1459..1489    +  promoter       lac UV5 promoter: E. coli lac promoter with an "up" mutation
   1513..1542    +  promoter       cat promoter (fragment): promoter of the E. coli cat gene encoding chloramphenicol acetyltransferase
   1543..2202    +  CDS            CmR: chloramphenicol acetyltransferase; cat; confers resistance to chloramphenicol
   2381..2539    +  CDS            ccdA (fragment): CCDA_ECO57 - Also known as H, letA. Experimental evidence at protein level: Swiss-Prot protein existence level 1. Antitoxin component of a type II toxin-antitoxin (TA) system which inhibits the post-segregational killing (PSK) of plasmid-free cells, also referred to as a plasmid addiction system. Binds to and blocks the activity of CcdB; will also remove bound CcdB protein from the CcdB-GyrA complex by forming a CcdA-CcdB complex, a process termed rejuvenation. Functions as a transcriptional corepressor for the ccdAB operon, repression also requires CcdB (By similarity). From Escherichia coli
   2544..2846    +  CDS            ccdB: CCDB_ECOLI - Also known as G, letB, letD. Experimental evidence at protein level: Swiss-Prot protein existence level 1. Toxic component of a type II toxin-antitoxin (TA) system, functioning in plasmid maintainence. Responsible for the post- segregational killing (PSK) of plasmid-free cells, also referred to as a plasmid addiction system. Half-life of over 2 hours. Cell killing by CcdB is accompanied by filamentation, defects in chromosome and plasmid segregation, defects in cell division, formation of anucleate cells, decreased DNA synthesis and plasmid loss. Interferes with the activity of DN
   2890..3014    -  protein_bind   attR4: mutant version of attR; recombination site for the Gateway® LR reaction LR Clonase™
   3165..3324    +  polyA_signal   CaMV poly(A) signal (fragment): cauliflower mosaic virus polyadenylation signal
   3440..3784    +  promoter       CaMV 35S promoter: strong constitutive promoter from cauliflower mosaic virus
   3737..3783    +  promoter       minimal CaMV 35S promoter: minimal 35S promoter from cauliflower mosaic virus
   3879..4002    +  protein_bind   attR3: mutant version of attR; recombination site for the Gateway® LR reaction LR Clonase™
   4037..4067    +  promoter       lac promoter: promoter for the E. coli lac operon
   4071..4093    +  protein_bind   lac operator (fragment): The lac repressor binds to the lac operator to inhibit transcription in E. coli. This inhibition can be relieved by adding lactose or isopropyl-β-D-thiogalactopyranoside (IPTG). lac repressor encoded by lacI
   4111..4326    +  CDS            lacZ (fragment): BGAL_ECOLI - Experimental evidence at protein level: Swiss-Prot protein existence level 1. From Escherichia coli (strain K12).
   4376..4500    -  protein_bind   attR2: mutant version of attR; recombination site for the Gateway® LR reaction LR Clonase™
   4520..5239    +  CDS            mTurquoise2: enhanced monomeric variant of CFP (Goedhart et al., 2012) mammalian codon-optimized
   5308..5467    +  polyA_signal   CaMV poly(A) signal (fragment): cauliflower mosaic virus polyadenylation signal
   5565..5743    +  promoter       NOS promoter: nopaline synthase promoter
   5785..6333    +  CDS            bar: PAT_STRHY - Experimental evidence at protein level: Swiss-Prot protein existence level 1. Inactivates phosphinothricin (PPT) by transfer of an acetyl group from acetyl CoA. Can also acetylate demethylphosphinothricin but not PTT or glutamate. This enzyme is an effector of phosphinothricin tripeptide (PTT or bialaphos) resistance. From Streptomyces hygroscopicus. Introduced by genetic manipulation and expressed in glufosinate-tolerant maize by Dekalb Genetics.
   6356..6608    +  terminator     NOS terminator: nopaline synthase terminator and poly(A) signal
   6713..6737    -  misc_feature   LB T-DNA repeat: left border repeat from nopaline C58 T-DNA
   6996..7019    +  promoter       Pc promoter (fragment): intI1 (promoter lies within the coding sequence); class 1 integron promoter
   7195..7251    +  CDS            GmR (fragment): gentamycin acetyltransferase; aacC1; confers resistance to gentamycin
   7262..8049    +  CDS            SmR (fragment): aminoglycoside adenylyltransferase (Murphy, 1985); aadA; confers resistance to spectinomycin and streptomycin
   8295..8883    +  rep_origin     ori: high-copy-number ColE1/pMB1/pBR322/pUC origin of replication
   9069..9209    -  misc_feature   bom: basis of mobility region from pBR322
   9311..9350    -  CDS            rop (fragment): Rop protein, which maintains plasmids at low copy number; rop
   9553..9747    -  rep_origin     pVS1 oriV: origin of replication for the Pseudomonas plasmid pVS1 (Heeb et al., 2000)
   9813..10886   -  CDS            pVS1 RepA: replication protein from the Pseudomonas plasmid pVS1 (Heeb et al., 2000)
  11315..11944   -  CDS            pVS1 StaA: stability protein from the Pseudomonas plasmid pVS1 (Heeb et al., 2000)
  12504..12905   -  CDS            Y4CG_SINFN (fragment): Protein inferred from homology: Swiss-Prot protein existence level 3. From Sinorhizobium fredii (strain NBRC 101917 / NGR234).
  13275..13299   -  misc_feature   RB T-DNA repeat: right border repeat from nopaline C58 T-DNA
>Addgene plasmid #105119 | pFRETtv-2in1-CN | addgene full sequence | sequence record 204281 | Addgene NGS Result
AAACTGAAGGCGGGAAACGACAATCTGATCCAAGCTCAAGCTAAGCTAGGACTAGCCCTCTGCAGGTCAA
CATGGTGGAGCACGACACTCTCGTCTACTCCAAGAATATCAAAGATACAGTCTCAGAAGACCAGAGGGCT
ATTGAGACTTTTCAACAAAGGGTAATATCGGGAAACCTCCTCGGATTCCATTGCCCAGCTATCTGTCACT
TCATCGAAAGGACAGTAGAAAAGGAAGATGGCTTCTACAAATGCCATCATTGCGATAAAGGAAAGGCTAT
CGTTCAAGATGCCTCTACCGACAGTGGTCCCAAAGATGGACCCCCACCCACGAGGAACATCGTGGAAAAA
GAAGACGTTCCAACCACGTCTTCAAAGCAAGTGGATTGATGTGATATCTCCACTGACGTAAGGGATGACG
CACAATCCCACTATCCTTCGCAAGACCCTTCCTCTATATAAGGAAGTTCATTTCATTTGGAGAGGACCTC
GAGCGCGCGTATTTTTAAACAATTACCAACAACAACAACAAACAACAACAACATTACATTTTACATTCTA
CAACTACATCTAGTATGGTGAGCAAGGGCGAGGAGCTGTTCACCGGGGTGGTGCCCATCCTGGTCGAGCT
GGACGGCGACGTAAACGGCCACAAGTTCAGCGTGTCCGGCGAGGGCGAGGGCGATGCCACCTACGGCAAG
CTGACCCTGAAGCTGATCTGCACCACCGGCAAGCTGCCCGTGCCCTGGCCCACCCTCGTGACCACCCTGG
GCTACGGCCTGCAGTGCTTCGCCCGCTACCCCGACCACATGAAGCAGCACGACTTCTTCAAGTCCGCCAT
GCCCGAAGGCTACGTCCAGGAGCGCACCATCTTCTTCAAGGACGACGGCAACTACAAGACCCGCGCCGAG
GTGAAGTTCGAGGGCGACACCCTGGTGAACCGCATCGAGCTGAAGGGCATCGACTTCAAGGAGGACGGCA
ACATCCTGGGGCACAAGCTGGAGTACAACTACAACAGCCACAACGTCTATATCACCGCCGACAAGCAGAA
GAACGGCATCAAGGCCAACTTCAAGATCCGCCACAACATCGAGGACGGCGGCGTGCAGCTCGCCGACCAC
TACCAGCAGAACACCCCCATCGGCGACGGCCCCGTGCTGCTGCCCGACAACCACTACCTGAGCTACCAGT
CCAAGCTGAGCAAGGATCCCAACGAGAAGCGCGATCACATGGTCCTGCTGGAGTTCGTGACCGCCGCCGG
GATCACTCTCGGCATGGACGAGCTGTACAAGAGTAACACTAGTCCTAGAACAAGTTTGTACAAAAAAGCT
GAACGAGAAACGTAAAATGATATAAATATCAATATATTAAATTAGATTTTGCATAAAAAACAGACTACAT
AATACTGTAAAACACAACATATCCAGTCACTATGGCGGCCGCATTAGGCACCCCAGGCTTTACACTTTAT
GCTTCCGGCTCGTATAATGTGTGGATTTTGAGTTAGGATCCGTCGAGATTTTCAGGAGCTAAGGAAGCTA
AAATGGAGAAAAAAATCACTGGATATACCACCGTTGATATATCCCAATGGCATCGTAAAGAACATTTTGA
GGCATTTCAGTCAGTTGCTCAATGTACCTATAACCAGACCGTTCAGCTGGATATTACGGCCTTTTTAAAG
ACCGTAAAGAAAAATAAGCACAAGTTTTATCCGGCCTTTATTCACATTCTTGCCCGCCTGATGAATGCTC
ATCCGGAATTCCGTATGGCAATGAAAGACGGTGAGCTGGTGATATGGGATAGTGTTCACCCTTGTTACAC
CGTTTTCCATGAGCAAACTGAAACGTTTTCATCGCTCTGGAGTGAATACCACGACGATTTCCGGCAGTTT
CTACACATATATTCGCAAGATGTGGCGTGTTACGGTGAAAACCTGGCCTATTTCCCTAAAGGGTTTATTG
AGAATATGTTTTTCGTCTCAGCCAATCCCTGGGTGAGTTTCACCAGTTTTGATTTAAACGTGGCCAATAT
GGACAACTTCTTCGCCCCCGTTTTCACCATGGGCAAATATTATACGCAAGGCGACAAGGTGCTGATGCCG
CTGGCGATTCAGGTTCATCATGCCGTTTGTGATGGCTTCCATGTCGGCAGAATGCTTAATGAATTACAAC
AGTACTGCGATGAGTGGCAGGGCGGGGCGTAAAGATCTGGATCCGGCTTACTAAAAGCCAGATAACAGTA
TGCGTATTTGCGCGCTGATTTTTGCGGTATAAGAATATATACTGATATGTATACCCGAAGTATGTCAAAA
AGAGGTATGCTATGAAGCAGCGTATTACAGTGACAGTTGACAGCGACAGCTATCAGTTGCTCAAGGCATA
TATGATGTCAATATCTCCGGTCTGGTAAGCACAACCATGCAGAATGAAGCCCGTCGTCTGCGTGCCGAAC
GCTGGAAAGCGGAAAATCAGGAAGGGATGGCTGAGGTCGCCCGGTTTATTGAAATGAACGGCTCTTTTGC
TGACGAGAACAGGGGCTGGTGAAATGCAGTTTAAGGTTTACACCTATAAAAGAGAGAGCCGTTATCGTCT
GTTTGTGGATGTACAGAGTGATATTATTGACACGCCCGGGCGACGGATGGTGATCCCCCTGGCCAGTGCA
CGTCTGCTGTCAGATAAAGTCTCCCGTGAACTTTACCCGGTGGTGCATATCGGGGATGAAAGCTGGCGCA
TGATGACCACCGATATGGCCAGTGTGCCGGTCTCCGTTATCGGGGAAGAAGTGGCTGATCTCAGCCACCG
CGAAAATGACATCAAAAACGCCATTAACCTGATGTTCTGGGGAATATAAATGTCAGGCTCCCTTATACAC
AGCCAGTCTGCAGGTCGACCATAGTGACTGGATATGTTGTGTTTTACAGTATTATGTAGTCTGTTTTTTA
TGCAAAATCTAATTTAATATATTGATATTTATATCATTTTACGTTTCTCGTTCAACTTTTCTATACAAAG
TTGGTCAATTGTTAGGCGGTGGATCTCTCGAGCAGAAGTTGATCTCAGAGGAGGACCTCGAGCAGAAGTT
GATCTCAGAGGAGGACTTATAAGCGGCCATGCTAGAGTCCGCAAAAATCACCAGTCTCTCTCTACAAATC
TATCTCTCTCTATTTTTCTCCAGAATAATGTGTGAGTAGTTCCCAGATAAGGGAATTAGGGTTCTTATAG
GGTTTCGCTCATGTGTTGAGCATATAAGAAACCCTTAGTATGTATTTGTATTTGTAAAATACTTCTATCA
ATAAAATTTCTAATTCCTAAAACCAAAATCCAGTGAAGGGCTCGCACGTGCGGAGCTCCGTACCCTCTGC
AGGTCAACATGGTGGAGCACGACACTCTCGTCTACTCCAAGAATATCAAAGATACAGTCTCAGAAGACCA
GAGGGCTATTGAGACTTTTCAACAAAGGGTAATATCGGGAAACCTCCTCGGATTCCATTGCCCAGCTATC
TGTCACTTCATCGAAAGGACAGTAGAAAAGGAAGATGGCTTCTACAAATGCCATCATTGCGATAAAGGAA
AGGCTATCGTTCAAGATGCCTCTACCGACAGTGGTCCCAAAGATGGACCCCCACCCACGAGGAACATCGT
GGAAAAAGAAGACGTTCCAACCACGTCTTCAAAGCAAGTGGATTGATGTGATATCTCCACTGACGTAAGG
GATGACGCACAATCCCACTATCCTTCGCAAGACCCTTCCTCTATATAAGGAAGTTCATTTCATTTGGAGA
GGACCTCGAGCGCGCGTATTTTTAAACAATTACCAACAACAACAACAAACAACAACAACATTACATTTTA
CATTCTACAACTACATCTAGTCAATTGGCAACTTTGTATAATAAAGTTGAACGAGAAACGTAAAATGATA
TAAATATCAATATATTAAATTAGATTTTGCATAAAAAACAGACTACATAATACTGTAAAACACAACATAT
CCAGTCACTATGGCGGCCGCGGGCTCACTCATTAGGCACCCCAGGCTTTACACTTTATGCTTCCGGCTCG
TATGTTGTGTGGAATTGTGAGCGGATAACAATTTCACACAGGAAACAGCTATGACCATGATTACCCCGTC
CCTGCACGCCTGTCGTTCAACCCTGGAAGATCCGCGTGTCCCGAGTTCTAACAGTCTGGCCGTCGTTCTG
CAGCGTCGCGATTGGGAAAACCCGGGCGTGACCCAACTGAATCGTCTGGCGGCCCATCCGCCGTTTGCGT
CGTGGCGTAACTCAGAAGAAGCCCGTACCGACCGTCCGTCTCAACAACTGCGCTCCTAACACTATAAAAA
GCTGATGCAGACGGGGCTTTTTTCTGCAGGTCGACCATAGTGACTGGATATGTTGTGTTTTACAGTATTA
TGTAGTCTGTTTTTTATGCAAAATCTAATTTAATATATTGATATTTATATCATTTTACGTTTCTCGTTCA
GCTTTCTTGTACAAAGTGGTGTCTAGGTTAGGCACTAGTATGGTGAGCAAGGGCGAGGAGCTGTTCACCG
GGGTGGTGCCCATCCTGGTCGAGCTGGACGGCGACGTAAACGGCCACAAGTTCAGCGTGTCCGGCGAGGG
CGAGGGCGATGCCACCTACGGCAAGCTGACCCTGAAGTTCATCTGCACCACCGGCAAGCTGCCCGTGCCC
TGGCCCACCCTCGTGACCACCCTGTCCTGGGGCGTGCAGTGCTTCGCCCGCTACCCCGACCACATGAAGC
AGCACGACTTCTTCAAGTCCGCCATGCCCGAAGGCTACGTCCAGGAGCGCACCATCTTCTTCAAGGACGA
CGGCAACTACAAGACCCGCGCCGAGGTGAAGTTCGAGGGCGACACCCTGGTGAACCGCATCGAGCTGAAG
GGCATCGACTTCAAGGAGGACGGCAACATCCTGGGGCACAAGCTGGAGTACAACTACTTTAGCGACAACG
TCTATATCACCGCCGACAAGCAGAAGAACGGCATCAAGGCCAACTTCAAGATCCGCCACAACATCGAGGA
CGGCGGCGTGCAGCTCGCCGACCACTACCAGCAGAACACCCCCATCGGCGACGGCCCCGTGCTGCTGCCC
GACAACCACTACCTGAGCACCCAGTCCAAGCTGAGCAAAGACCCCAACGAGAAGCGCGATCACATGGTCC
TGCTGGAGTTCGTGACCGCCGCCGGGATCACTCTCGGCATGGACGAGCTGTACAAGTAATTATAAGCGGC
CATGCTAGAGTCCGCAAAAATCACCAGTCTCTCTCTACAAATCTATCTCTCTCTATTTTTCTCCAGAATA
ATGTGTGAGTAGTTCCCAGATAAGGGAATTAGGGTTCTTATAGGGTTTCGCTCATGTGTTGAGCATATAA
GAAACCCTTAGTATGTATTTGTATTTGTAAAATACTTCTATCAATAAAATTTCTAATTCCTAAAACCAAA
ATCCAGTGACCTAGGAGGGTAGATCATGAGCGGAGAATTAAGGGAGTCACGTTATGACCCCCGCCGATGA
CGCGGGACAAGCCGTTTTACGTTTGGAACTGACAGAACCGCAACGTTGAAGGAGCCACTGAGCGCGGGTT
TCTGGAGTTTAATGAGCTAAGCACATACGTCAGAAACCATTATTGCGCGTTCAAAAGTCGCCTAAGGTCA
CTATCATCTAGCAAATATTTCTTGTCAAAAATGCTCCACTGACGTTCCATAAATTCCCCTCGGTATCCAA
TTAGAGTCTCATATTCACTCTCAACTCGATCGAGGGGATCTACCATGAGTCCAGAAAGGAGACCAGCAGA
TATTAGGAGAGCAACCGAAGCAGATATGCCAGCAGTTTGCACCATTGTGAACCATTACATCGAGACTTCT
ACAGTTAATTTTAGGACTGAACCTCAAGAGCCACAGGAATGGACAGATGATCTCGTGAGATTAAGGGAAA
GATACCCTTGGCTTGTTGCTGAGGTGGATGGAGAAGTTGCAGGTATTGCTTACGCAGGACCTTGGAAGGC
TAGAAACGCTTATGATTGGACTGCTGAGTCTACCGTTTACGTGTCACCTAGACATCAAAGAACCGGACTT
GGTTCAACCTTGTATACTCACCTTTTGAAGTCTCTTGAAGCTCAGGGATTCAAATCTGTTGTGGCTGTTA
TCGGTTTGCCTAATGATCCAAGTGTGAGAATGCATGAAGCTCTCGGATACGCACCAAGGGGTATGTTAAG
AGCTGCTGGATTTAAACATGGTAACTGGCACGATGTTGGTTTCTGGCAGTTAGATTTCAGTTTACCAGTT
CCACCAAGACCAGTGCTTCCAGTGACCGAGATTTGACCCGGGCTAGAGTCAAGCAGATCGTTCAAACATT
TGGCAATAAAGTTTCTTAATATTGAATCCTGTTGCCGGTCTTGCGATGATTATCATATAATTTCTGTTGA
ATTACGTTAAGCATGTAATAATTAACATGTAATGCATGACGTTATTTATGAGATGGGTTTTTATGATTAG
AGTCCCGCAATTATACATTTAATACGCGATAGAAAACAAAATATAGCGCGCAAACTAGGATAAATTATCG
CGCGCGGTGTCATCTATGTTACTAGATCGACCGGCATGAAGCTGAGTTAACGATGTAAGTCCTCAATTCG
GCGTTAATTCAGTACATTAAAAACGTCCGCAATGTGTTATTAAGTTGTCTAAGCGTCAATTTGTTTACAC
CACAATATATCCTGCCACCAGCCAGCCAACAGCTCCCCGACCGGCAGCTCGGCACAAAATCACCACTCGA
TACAGGCAGCCCATCAGTCCGGGACGGCGTCAGCGGGAGAGCCGTTGTAAGGCGGCAGACTTTGCTCATG
TTACCGATGCTATTCGGAAGAACGGCAACTAAGCTGCCGGGTTTGAAACACGGATGATCTCGCGGAGGGT
AGCATGTTGATTGTAACGATGACAGAGCGTTGCTGCCTGTGATCAATTCGGGCACGAACCCAGTGGACAT
AAGCCTGTTCGGTTCGTAAGCTGTAATGCAAGTAGCGTATGCGCTCACGCAACTGGTCCAGAACCTTGAC
CGAACGCAGCGGTGGTAACGGCGCAGTGGCGGTTTTCATGGCTTGTTATGACTGTTTTTTTGGGGTACAG
TCTATGCCTCGGGCATCCAAGCAGCAAGCGCGTTACGCCGTGGGTCGATGTTTGATGTTATGGAGCAGCA
ACGATGTTACGCAGCAGGGCAGTCGCCCTAAAACAAAGTTAAACATCATGGGGGAAGCGGTGATCGCCGA
AGTATCGACTCAACTATCAGAGGTAGTTGGCGTCATCGAGCGCCATCTCGAACCGACGTTGCTGGCCGTA
CATTTGTACGGCTCCGCAGTGGATGGCGGCCTGAAGCCACACAGTGATATTGATTTGCTGGTTACGGTGA
CCGTAAGGCTTGATGAAACAACGCGGCGAGCTTTGATCAACGACCTTTTGGAAACTTCGGCTTCCCCTGG
AGAGAGCGAGATTCTCCGCGCTGTAGAAGTCACCATTGTTGTGCACGACGACATCATTCCGTGGCGTTAT
CCAGCTAAGCGCGAACTGCAATTTGGAGAATGGCAGCGCAATGACATTCTTGCAGGTATCTTCGAGCCAG
CCACGATCGACATTGATCTGGCTATCTTGCTGACAAAAGCAAGAGAACATAGCGTTGCCTTGGTAGGTCC
AGCGGCGGAGGAACTCTTTGATCCGGTTCCTGAACAGGATCTATTTGAGGCGCTAAATGAAACCTTAACG
CTATGGAACTCGCCGCCCGACTGGGCTGGCGATGAGCGAAATGTAGTGCTTACGTTGTCCCGCATTTGGT
ACAGCGCAGTAACCGGCAAAATCGCGCCGAAGGATGTCGCTGCCGACTGGGCAATGGAGCGCCTGCCGGC
CCAGTATCAGCCCGTCATACTTGAAGCTAGACAGGCTTATCTTGGACAAGAAGAAGATCGCTTGGCCTCG
CGCGCAGATCAGTTGGAAGAATTTGTCCACTACGTGAAAGGCGAGATCACCAAGGTAGTCGGCAAATAAT
GTCTAGCTAGAAATTCGTTCAAGCCGACGCCGCTTCGCGGCGCGGCTTAACTCAAGCGTTAGATGCACTA
AGCACATAATTGCTCACAGCCAAACTATCAGGTCAAGTCTGCTTTTATTATTTTTAAGCGTGCATAATAA
GCCCTACACAAATTGGGAGATATATCATGCATGACCAAAATCCCTTAACGTGAGTTTTCGTTCCACTGAG
CGTCAGACCCCGTAGAAAAGATCAAAGGATCTTCTTGAGATCCTTTTTTTCTGCGCGTAATCTGCTGCTT
GCAAACAAAAAAACCACCGCTACCAGCGGTGGTTTGTTTGCCGGATCAAGAGCTACCAACTCTTTTTCCG
AAGGTAACTGGCTTCAGCAGAGCGCAGATACCAAATACTGTCCTTCTAGTGTAGCCGTAGTTAGGCCACC
ACTTCAAGAACTCTGTAGCACCGCCTACATACCTCGCTCTGCTAATCCTGTTACCAGTGGCTGCTGCCAG
TGGCGATAAGTCGTGTCTTACCGGGTTGGACTCAAGACGATAGTTACCGGATAAGGCGCAGCGGTCGGGC
TGAACGGGGGGTTCGTGCACACAGCCCAGCTTGGAGCGAACGACCTACACCGAACTGAGATACCTACAGC
GTGAGCTATGAGAAAGCGCCACGCTTCCCGAAGGGAGAAAGGCGGACAGGTATCCGGTAAGCGGCAGGGT
CGGAACAGGAGAGCGCACGAGGGAGCTTCCAGGGGGAAACGCCTGGTATCTTTATAGTCCTGTCGGGTTT
CGCCACCTCTGACTTGAGCGTCGATTTTTGTGATGCTCGTCAGGGGGGCGGAGCCTATGGAAAAACGCCA
GCAACGCGGCCTTTTTACGGTTCCTGGCCTTTTGCTGGCCTTTTGCTCACATGTTCTTTCCTGCGTTATC
CCCTGATTCTGTGGATAACCGTATTACCGCCTTTGAGTGAGCTGATACCGCTCGCCGCAGCCGAACGACC
GAGCGCAGCGAGTCAGTGAGCGAGGAAGCGGAAGAGCGCCTGATGCGGTATTTTCTCCTTACGCATCTGT
GCGGTATTTCACACCGCATATGGTGCACTCTCAGTACAATCTGCTCTGATGCCGCATAGTTAAGCCAGTA
TACACTCCGCTATCGCTACGTGACTGGGTCATGGCTGCGCCCCGACACCCGCCAACACCCGCTGACGCGC
CCTGACGGGCTTGTCTGCTCCCGGCATCCGCTTACAGACAAGCTGTGACCGTCTCCGGGAGCTGCATGTG
TCAGAGGTTTTCACCGTCATCACCGAAACGCGCGAGGCAGGGTGCCTTGATGTGGGCGCCGGCGGTCGAG
TGGCGACGGCGCGGCTTGTCCGCGCCCTGGTAGATTGCCTGGCCCTAGGCCAGCCATTTTTGAGCGGCCA
GCGGCCGCGATAGGCCGACGCGAAGCGGCGGGGCGTAGGGAGCGCAGCGACCGAAGGGTAGGCGCTTTTT
GCAGCTCTTCGGCTGTGCGCTGGCCAGACAGTTATGCACAGGCCAGGCGGGTTTTAAGAGTTTTAATAAG
TTTTAAAGAGTTTTAGGCGGAAAAATCGCCTTTTTTCTCTTTTATATCAGTCACTTACATGTGTGACCGG
TTCCCAATGTACGGCTTTGGGTTCCCAATGTACGGGTTCCGGTTCCCAATGTACGGCTTTGGGTTCCCAA
TGTACGTGCTATCCACAGGAAAGAGACCTTTTCGACCTTTTTCCCCTGCTAGGGCAATTTGCCCTAGCAT
CTGCTCCGTACATTAGGAACCGGCGGATGCTTCGCCCTCGATCAGGTTGCGGTAGCGCATGACTAGGATC
GGGCCAGCCTGCCCCGCCTCCTCCTTCAAATCGTACTCCGGCAGGTCATTTGACCCGATCAGCTTGCGCA
CGGTGAAACAGAACTTCTTGAACTCTCCGGCGCTGCCACTGCGTTCGTAGATCGTCTTGAACAACCATCT
GGCTTCTGCCTTGCCTGCGGCGCGGCGTGCCAGGCGGTAGAGAAAACGGCCGATGCCGGGATCGATCAAA
AAGTAATCGGGGTGAACCGTCAGCACGTCCGGGTTCTTGCCTTCTGTGATCTCGCGGTACATCCAATCAG
CTAGCTCGATCTCGATGTACTCCGGCCGCCCGGTTTCGCTCTTTACGATCTTGTAGCGGCTAATCAAGGC
TTCACCCTCGGATACCGTCACCAGGCGGCCGTTCTTGGCCTTCTTCGTACGCTGCATGGCAACGTGCGTG
GTGTTTAACCGAATGCAGGTTTCTACCAGGTCGTCTTTCTGCTTTCCGCCATCGGCTCGCCGGCAGAACT
TGAGTACGTCCGCAACGTGTGGACGGAACACGCGGCCGGGCTTGTCTCCCTTCCCTTCCCGGTATCGGTT
CATGGATTCGGTTAGATGGGAAACCGCCATCAGTACCAGGTCGTAATCCCACACACTGGCCATGCCGGCC
GGCCCTGCGGAAACCTCTACGTGCCCGTCTGGAAGCTCGTAGCGGATCACCTCGCCAGCTCGTCGGTCAC
GCTTCGACAGACGGAAAACGGCCACGTCCATGATGCTGCGACTATCGCGGGTGCCCACGTCATAGAGCAT
CGGAACGAAAAAATCTGGTTGCTCGTCGCCCTTGGGCGGCTTCCTAATCGACGGCGCACCGGCTGCCGGC
GGTTGCCGGGATTCTTTGCGGATTCGATCAGCGGCCGCTTGCCACGATTCACCGGGGCGTGCTTCTGCCT
CGATGCGTTGCCGCTGGGCGGCCTGCGCGGCCTTCAACTTCTCCACCAGGTCATCACCCAGCGCCGCGCC
GATTTGTACCGGGCCGGATGGTTTGCGACCGCTCACGCCGATTCCTCGGGCTTGGGGGTTCCAGTGCCAT
TGCAGGGCCGGCAGACAACCCAGCCGCTTACGCCTGGCCAACCGCCCGTTCCTCCACACATGGGGCATTC
CACGGCGTCGGTGCCTGGTTGTTCTTGATTTTCCATGCCGCCTCCTTTAGCCGCTAAAATTCATCTACTC
ATTTATTCATTTGCTCATTTACTCTGGTAGCTGCGCGATGTATTCAGATAGCAGCTCGGTAATGGTCTTG
CCTTGGCGTACCGCGTACATCTTCAGCTTGGTGTGATCCTCCGCCGGCAACTGAAAGTTGACCCGCTTCA
TGGCTGGCGTGTCTGCCAGGCTGGCCAACGTTGCAGCCTTGCTGCTGCGTGCGCTCGGACGGCCGGCACT
TAGCGTGTTTGTGCTTTTGCTCATTTTCTCTTTACCTCATTAACTCAAATGAGTTTTGATTTAATTTCAG
CGGCCAGCGCCTGGACCTCGCGGGCAGCGTCGCCCTCGGGTTCTGATTCAAGAACGGTTGTGCCGGCGGC
GGCAGTGCCTGGGTAGCTCACGCGCTGCGTGATACGGGACTCAAGAATGGGCAGCTCGTACCCGGCCAGC
GCCTCGGCAACCTCACCGCCGATGCGCGTGCCTTTGATCGCCCGCGACACGACAAAGGCCGCTTGTAGCC
TTCCATCCGTGACCTCAATGCGCTGCTTAACCAGCTCCACCAGGTCGGCGGTGGCCCATATGTCGTAAGG
GCTTGGCTGCACCGGAATCAGCACGAAGTCGGCTGCCTTGATCGCGGACACAGCCAAGTCCGCCGCCTGG
GGCGCTCCGTCGATCACTACGAAGTCGCGCCGGCCGATGGCCTTCACGTCGCGGTCAATCGTCGGGCGGT
CGATGCCGACAACGGTTAGCGGTTGATCTTCCCGCACGGCCGCCCAATCGCGGGCACTGCCCTGGGGATC
GGAATCGACTAACAGAACATCGGCCCCGGCGAGTTGCAGGGCGCGGGCTAGATGGGTTGCGATGGTCGTC
TTGCCTGACCCGCCTTTCTGGTTAAGTACAGCGATAACCTTCATGCGTTCCCCTTGCGTATTTGTTTATT
TACTCATCGCATCATATACGCAGCGACCGCATGACGCAAGCTGTTTTACTCAAATACACATCACCTTTTT
AGACGGCGGCGCTCGGTTTCTTCAGCGGCCAAGCTGGCCGGCCAGGCCGCCAGCTTGGCATCAGACAAAC
CGGCCAGGATTTCATGCAGCCGCACGGTTGAGACGTGCGCGGGCGGCTCGAACACGTACCCGGCCGCGAT
CATCTCCGCCTCGATCTCTTCGGTAATGAAAAACGGTTCGTCCTGGCCGTCCTGGTGCGGTTTCATGCTT
GTTCCTCTTGGCGTTCATTCTCGGCGGCCGCCAGGGCGTCGGCCTCGGTCAATGCGTCCTCACGGAAGGC
ACCGCGCCGCCTGGCCTCGGTGGGCGTCACTTCCTCGCTGCGCTCAAGTGCGCGGTACAGGGTCGAGCGA
TGCACGCCAAGCAGTGCAGCCGCCTCTTTCACGGTGCGGCCTTCCTGGTCGATCAGCTCGCGGGCGTGCG
CGATCTGTGCCGGGGTGAGGGTAGGGCGGGGGCCAAACTTCACGCCTCGGGCCTTGGCGGCCTCGCGCCC
GCTCCGGGTGCGGTCGATGATTAGGGAACGCTCGAACTCGGCAATGCCGGCGAACACGGTCAACACCATG
CGGCCGGCCGGCGTGGTGGTGTCGGCCCACGGCTCTGCCAGGCTACGCAGGCCCGCGCCGGCCTCCTGGA
TGCGCTCGGCAATGTCCAGTAGGTCGCGGGTGCTGCGGGCCAGGCGGTCTAGCCTGGTCACTGTCACAAC
GTCGCCAGGGCGTAGGTGGTCAAGCATCCTGGCCAGCTCCGGGCGGTCGCGCCTGGTGCCGGTGATCTTC
TCGGAAAACAGCTTGGTGCAGCCGGCCGCGTGCAGTTCGGCCCGTTGGTTGGTCAAGTCCTGGTCGTCGG
TGCTGACGCGGGCATAGCCCAGCAGGCCAGCGGCGGCGCTCTTGTTCATGGCGTAATGTCTCCGGTTCTA
GTCGCAAGTATTCTACTTTATGCGACTAAAACACGCGACAAGAAAACGCCAGGAAAAGGGCAGGGCGGCA
GCCTGTCGCGTAACTTAGGACTTGTGCGACATGTCGTTTTCAGAAGACGGCTGCACTGAACGTCAGAAGC
CGACTGCACTATAGCAGCGGAGGGGTTGGATCAAAGTACTTTAAAGTACTTTAAAGTACTTTAAAGTACT
TTGATCCCGAGGGGAACCCTGTGGTTGGCATGCACATACAAATGGACGAACGGATAAACCTTTTCACGCC
CTTTTAAATATCCGATTATTCTAATAAACGCTCTTTTCTCTTAGGTTTACCCGCCAATATATCCTGTCAA
ACACTGATAGTTT
